Addgene plasmid #14760: pCAG-GFPd2
Depositing lab: Connie Cepko. Depositing organization: Harvard Medical School. Publication: Controlled expression of transgenes introduced by in vivo electroporation. Matsuda T, Cepko CL. Proc Natl Acad Sci U S A. 2007 Jan 16;104(3):1027-32. doi: 10.1073/pnas.0610155104 PubMed 17209010.
Backbone
  Vector backbone: pCAGEN
  Backbone size w/o insert (bp): 4779
  Vector type: Mammalian Expression
Growth in bacteria
  Bacterial resistance: Ampicillin, 100 μg/mL
  Growth temperature: 37°C
  Growth strain: DH5alpha
  Copy number: High Copy
Gene/Insert
  Gene/Insert name: EGFPd2 (alt name: destabilized form of GFP)
  Insert size (bp): 772
  Cloning method: Restriction Enzyme; 5′ cloning site EcoRI (not destroyed); 3′ cloning site NotI (not destroyed)
  Sequencing primers: 5′ pCAG-F; 3′ EGFP-N
Resource information
  A portion of this plasmid was derived from a plasmid made by: EGFPd2 was from pd2EGFP-1 (Clontech).
Terms and licenses: Academic/Nonprofit Terms; Industry Terms: Not Available to Industry
How to cite: pCAG-GFPd2 was a gift from Connie Cepko (Addgene plasmid # 14760 ; http://n2t.net/addgene:14760 ; RRID:Addgene_14760)
