[The description below was written by a language model from this plasmid's Addgene catalogue record and pLannotate feature annotations shown in this document.]
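Description:
pCAG-GFPd2 is a mammalian expression plasmid built on the pCAGEN backbone that drives constitutive expression of a destabilized green fluorescent protein. In bacteria it is maintained at high copy through a ColE1/pUC-type origin and selected with ampicillin via the β-lactamase gene and its own promoter. The backbone also carries residual lac promoter/operator sequences and an SV40 origin with an adjacent SV40 polyadenylation signal; the SV40 origin can support episomal replication in cells that supply large T antigen. No mammalian selection marker is annotated.

The expression cassette follows the CAG layout: the human cytomegalovirus immediate-early enhancer followed by a chimeric chicken β-actin/rabbit β-globin intron, with the unannotated gap between them being where the chicken β-actin core promoter normally lies in this design. The short HBB "CDS" fragments flagged on either side of the insert are most likely rabbit β-globin exon and untranslated sequences belonging to the CAG cassette rather than intended coding regions. The reporter, cloned between retained EcoRI and NotI sites, is d2EGFP, a codon-optimized EGFP fused to the degradation domain of mouse ornithine decarboxylase (residues 422–461), giving an in vivo half-life of about two hours. It was taken from a commercial d2EGFP vector. Transcripts terminate at the rabbit β-globin polyadenylation signal.

Because the protein turns over quickly, fluorescence tracks current promoter activity rather than accumulated signal. The associated publication concerns controlled transgene expression after in vivo electroporation, which suggests use as a strong, ubiquitous short-lived reporter or control in such experiments. The sequence record is described as a partial NGS result, and the annotated reporter is somewhat longer than the catalogued insert size.
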