Features (pLannotate 1.2.2; 18 found; start..end, strand, type, name):
      5..384     +  enhancer       CMV enhancer: human cytomegalovirus immediate early enhancer
    663..1679    +  intron         chimeric intron: chimera between introns from chicken β-actin and rabbit β-globin
   1677..1733    +  CDS            HBB (fragment): HBB_LEPEU - Experimental evidence at protein level: Swiss-Prot protein existence level 1. Involved in oxygen transport from the lung to the various peripheral tissues. From Lepus europaeus (European hare).
   1728..1764    +  misc_feature   MCS (fragment): multiple cloning site
   1778..2623    +  CDS            d2EGFP: EGFP destabilized by fusion to residues 422-461 of mouse ornithine decarboxylase, giving an in vivo half-life of ~2 hours mammalian codon-optimized
   2632..2703    +  CDS            HBB (fragment): HBB_PONPY - Experimental evidence at transcript level: Swiss-Prot protein existence level 2. Involved in oxygen transport from the lung to the various peripheral tissues. From Pongo pygmaeus (Bornean orangutan).
   2774..2829    +  polyA_signal   β-globin poly(A) signal: rabbit β-globin polyadenylation signal (Gil and Proudfoot, 1987)
   3214..3230    -  protein_bind   lac operator: The lac repressor binds to the lac operator to inhibit transcription in E. coli. This inhibition can be relieved by adding lactose or isopropyl-β-D-thiogalactopyranoside (IPTG). lac repressor encoded by lacI
   3238..3268    -  promoter       lac promoter: promoter for the E. coli lac operon
   3283..3304    -  protein_bind   CAP binding site: CAP binding activates transcription in the presence of cAMP. E. coli catabolite activator protein
   3317..3356    -  CDS            lacI (fragment): lac repressor; lacI; The lac repressor binds to the lac operator to inhibit transcription in E. coli. This inhibition can be relieved by adding lactose or isopropyl-β-D-thiogalactopyranoside (IPTG).
   3363..3385    +  promoter       SV40 promoter (fragment): SV40 enhancer and early promoter
   3409..3544    +  rep_origin     SV40 ori: SV40 origin of replication
   3564..3698    +  polyA_signal   SV40 poly(A) signal: SV40 polyadenylation signal
   3700..3754    -  CDS            lacI (fragment): lac repressor; lacI; The lac repressor binds to the lac operator to inhibit transcription in E. coli. This inhibition can be relieved by adding lactose or isopropyl-β-D-thiogalactopyranoside (IPTG).
   3937..4525    -  rep_origin     ori: high-copy-number ColE1/pMB1/pBR322/pUC origin of replication
   4696..5556    -  CDS            AmpR: β-lactamase; bla; confers resistance to ampicillin, carbenicillin, and related antibiotics
   5557..5661    -  promoter       AmpR promoter: bla
>Addgene plasmid #14760 | pCAG-GFPd2 | addgene full sequence | sequence record 364706 | Addgene Partial NGS Result
GGTCGACATTGATTATTGACTAGTTATTAATAGTAATCAATTACGGGGTCATTAGTTCATAGCCCATATA
TGGAGTTCCGCGTTACATAACTTACGGTAAATGGCCCGCCTGGCTGACCGCCCAACGACCCCCGCCCATT
GACGTCAATAATGACGTATGTTCCCATAGTAACGCCAATAGGGACTTTCCATTGACGTCAATGGGTGGAG
TATTTACGGTAAACTGCCCACTTGGCAGTACATCAAGTGTATCATATGCCAAGTACGCCCCCTATTGACG
TCAATGACGGTAAATGGCCCGCCTGGCATTATGCCCAGTACATGACCTTATGGGACTTTCCTACTTGGCA
GTACATCTACGTATTAGTCATCGCTATTACCATGGTCGAGGTGAGCCCCACGTTCTGCTTCACTCTCCCC
ATCTCCCCCCCCTCCCCACCCCCAATTTTGTATTTATTTATTTTTTAATTATTTTGTGCAGCGATGGGGG
CGGGGGGGGGGGGGGNSGSGCGCCRGGSGGGGSGGGGSGGGGSGRGGGGSGGGGSGGGGSGRGGSGGRGR
GGKGSGGSGGCRGCCAATCAGAGCGGCGCGCTCCGAAAGTTTCCTTTTATGGCGAGGCGGCGGCGGCGGC
GGCCCTATAAAAAGCGAAGCGCGCGGCGGGCGGGAGTCGCTGCGCGCTGCCTTCGCCCCGTGCCCCGCTC
CGCCGCCGCCTCGCGCCGCCCGCCCCGGCTCTGACTGACCGCGTTACTCCCACAGGTGAGCGGGCGGGAC
GGCCCTTCTCCTCCGGGCTGTAATTAGCGCTTGGTTTAATGACGGCTTGTTTCTTTTCTGTGGCTGCGTG
AAAGCCTTGAGGGGCTCCGGGAGGGCCCTTTGTGCGGGGGGAGCGGCTCGGGGGGTGCGTGCGTGTGTGT
GTGCGTGGGGAGCGCCGCGTGCGGCTCCGCGCTGCCCGGCGGCTGTGAGCGCTGCGGGCGCGGCGCGGGG
CTTTGTGCGCTCCGCAGTGTGCGCGAGGGGAGCGCGGCCGGGGGCGGTGCCCCGCGGTGCGGGGGGGGCT
GCGAGGGGAACAAAGGCTGCGTGCGGGGTGTGTGCGTGGGGGGGTGAGCAGGGGGTGTGGGCGCGTCGGT
CGGGCTGCAACCCCCCCTGCACCCCCCTCCCCGAGTTGCTGAGCACGGCCCGGCTTCGGGTGCGGGGCTC
CGTACGGGGCGTGGCGCGGGGCTCGCCGTGCCGGGCGGGGGGTGGCGGCAGGKGGGGGTGCCGGGCGGGG
CGGGGCCGCCYCGGGCCGGGGRGGGCTCGGGGGRGGGGCGCGGCGGCCCCCGGAGCGCCGGCGGCTGTCG
AGGCGCGGCGAGCCGCAGCCATTGCCTTTTATGGTAATCGTGCGAGAGGGCGCAGGGACTTCCTTTGTCC
CAAATCTGTGCGGAGCCGAAATCTGGGAGGCGCCGCCGCACCCCCTCTAGCGGGCGCGGGGCGAAGCGGT
GCGGCGCCGGCAGGAAGGAAATGGGCGGGGAGGGCCTTCGTGCGTCGCCGCGCCGCCGTCCCCTTCTCCC
TCTCCAGCCTCGGGGCTGTCCGCGGGGGGACGGCTGCCTTCGGGGGGGACGGGGCAGGGCGGGGTTCGGC
TTCTGGCGTGTGACCGGCGGCTCTAGAGCCTCTGCTAACCATGTTCATGCCTTCTTCTTTTTCCTACAGC
TCCTGGGCAACGTGCTGGTTATTGTGCTGTCTCATCATTTTGGCAAAGAATTCTGCAGTCGACGGTACCG
CGGGCCCGGGATCCACCGGTCGCCACCATGGTGAGCAAGGGCGAGGAGCTGTTCACCGGGGTGGTGCCCA
TCCTGGTCGAGCTGGACGGCGACGTAAACGGCCACAAGTTCAGCGTGTCCGGCGAGGGCGAGGGCGATGC
CACCTACGGCAAGCTGACCCTGAAGTTCATCTGCACCACCGGCAAGCTGCCCGTGCCCTGGCCCACCCTC
GTGACCACCCTGACCTACGGCGTGCAGTGCTTCAGCCGCTACCCCGACCACATGAAGCAGCACGACTTCT
TCAAGTCCGCCATGCCCGAAGGCTACGTCCAGGAGCGCACCATCTTCTTCAAGGACGACGGCAACTACAA
GACCCGCGCCGAGGTGAAGTTCGAGGGCGACACCCTGGTGAACCGCATCGAGCTGAAGGGCATCGACTTC
AAGGAGGACGGCAACATCCTGGGGCACAAGCTGGAGTACAACTACAACAGCCACAACGTCTATATCATGG
CCGACAAGCAGAAGAACGGCATCAAGGTGAACTTCAAGATCCGCCACAACATCGAGGACGGCAGCGTGCA
GCTCGCCGACCACTACCAGCAGAACACCCCCATCGGCGACGGCCCCGTGCTGCTGCCCGACAACCACTAC
CTGAGCACCCAGTCCGCCCTGAGCAAAGACCCCAACGAGAAGCGCGATCACATGGTCCTGCTGGAGTTCG
TGACCGCCGCCGGGATCACTCTCGGCATGGACGAGCTGTACAAGAAGCTTAGCCATGGCTTCCCGCCGGA
GGTGGAGGAGCAGGATGATGGCACGCTGCCCATGTCTTGTGCCCAGGAGAGCGGGATGGACCGTCACCCT
GCAGCCTGTGCTTCTGCTAGGATCAATGTGTAGGCGGCCGCACTCCTCAGGTGCAGGCTGCCTATCAGAA
GGTGGTGGCTGGTGTGGCCAATGCCCTGGCTCACAAATACCACTGAGATCTTTTTCCCTCTGCCAAAAAT
TATGGGGACATCATGAAGCCCCTTGAGCATCTGACTTCTGGCTAATAAAGGAAATTTATTTTCATTGCAA
TAGTGTGTTGGAATTTTTTGTGTCTCTCACTCGGAAGGACATATGGGAGGGCAAATCATTTAAAACATCA
GAATGAGTATTTGGTTTAGAGTTTGGCAACATATGCCCATATGCTGGCTGCCATGAACAAAGGTTGGCTA
TAAAGAGGTCATCAGTATATGAAACAGCCCCCTGCTGTCCATTCCTTATTCCATAGAAAAGCCTTGACTT
GAGGTTAGATTTTTTTTATATTTTGTTTTGTGTTATTTTTTTCTTTAACATCCCTAAAATTTTCCTTACA
TGTTTTACTAGCCAGATTTTTCCTCCTCTCCTGACTACTCCCAGTCATAGCTGTCCCTCTTCTCTTATGG
AGATCCCTCGACCTGCAGCCCAAGCTTGGCGTAATCATGGTCATAGCTGTTTCCTGTGTGAAATTGTTAT
CCGCTCACAATTCCACACAACATACGAGCCGGAAGCATAAAGTGTAAAGCCTGGGGTGCCTAATGAGTGA
GCTAACTCACATTAATTGCGTTGCGCTCACTGCCCGCTTTCCAGTCGGGAAACCTGTCGTGCCAGCGGAT
CCGCATCTCAATTAGTCAGCAACCATAGTCCCGCCCCTAACTCCGCCCATCCCGCCCCTAACTCCGCCCA
GTTCCGCCCATTCTCCGCCCCATGGCTGACTAATTTTTTTTATTTATGCAGAGGCCGAGGCCGCCTCGGC
CTCTGAGCTATTCCAGAAGTAGTGAGGAGGCTTTTTTGGAGGCCTAGGCTTTTGCAAAAAGCTAACTTGT
TTATTGCAGCTTATAATGGTTACAAATAAAGCAATAGCATCACAAATTTCACAAATAAAGCATTTTTTTC
ACTGCATTCTAGTTGTGGTTTGTCCAAACTCATCAATGTATCTTATCATGTCTGGATCCGCTGCATTAAT
GAATCGGCCAACGCGCGGGGAGAGGCGGTTTGCGTATTGGGCGCTCTTCCGCTTCCTCGCTCACTGACTC
GCTGCGCTCGGTCGTTCGGCTGCGGCGAGCGGTATCAGCTCACTCAAAGGCGGTAATACGGTTATCCACA
GAATCAGGGGATAACGCAGGAAAGAACATGTGAGCAAAAGGCCAGCAAAAGGCCAGGAACCGTAAAAAGG
CCGCGTTGCTGGCGTTTTTCCATAGGCTCCGCCCCCCTGACGAGCATCACAAAAATCGACGCTCAAGTCA
GAGGTGGCGAAACCCGACAGGACTATAAAGATACCAGGCGTTTCCCCCTGGAAGCTCCCTCGTGCGCTCT
CCTGTTCCGACCCTGCCGCTTACCGGATACCTGTCCGCCTTTCTCCCTTCGGGAAGCGTGGCGCTTTCTC
ATAGCTCACGCTGTAGGTATCTCAGTTCGGTGTAGGTCGTTCGCTCCAAGCTGGGCTGTGTGCACGAACC
CCCCGTTCAGCCCGACCGCTGCGCCTTATCCGGTAACTATCGTCTTGAGTCCAACCCGGTAAGACACGAC
TTATCGCCACTGGCAGCAGCCACTGGTAACAGGATTAGCAGAGCGAGGTATGTAGGCGGTGCTACAGAGT
TCTTGAAGTGGTGGCCTAACTACGGCTACACTAGAAGAACAGTATTTGGTATCTGCGCTCTGCTGAAGCC
AGTTACCTTCGGAAAAAGAGTTGGTAGCTCTTGATCCGGCAAACAAACCACCGCTGGTAGCGGTGGTTTT
TTTGTTTGCAAGCAGCAGATTACGCGCAGAAAAAAAGGATCTCAAGAAGATCCTTTGATCTTTTCTACGG
GGTCTGACGCTCAGTGGAACGAAAACTCACGTTAAGGGATTTTGGTCATGAGATTATCAAAAAGGATCTT
CACCTAGATCCTTTTAAATTAAAAATGAAGTTTTAAATCAATCTAAAGTATATATGAGTAAACTTGGTCT
GACAGTTACCAATGCTTAATCAGTGAGGCACCTATCTCAGCGATCTGTCTATTTCGTTCATCCATAGTTG
CCTGACTCCCCGTCGTGTAGATAACTACGATACGGGAGGGCTTACCATCTGGCCCCAGTGCTGCAATGAT
ACCGCGAGACCCACGCTCACCGGCTCCAGATTTATCAGCAATAAACCAGCCAGCCGGAAGGGCCGAGCGC
AGAAGTGGTCCTGCAACTTTATCCGCCTCCATCCAGTCTATTAATTGTTGCCGGGAAGCTAGAGTAAGTA
GTTCGCCAGTTAATAGTTTGCGCAACGTTGTTGCCATTGCTACAGGCATCGTGGTGTCACGCTCGTCGTT
TGGTATGGCTTCATTCAGCTCCGGTTCCCAACGATCAAGGCGAGTTACATGATCCCCCATGTTGTGCAAA
AAAGCGGTTAGCTCCTTCGGTCCTCCGATCGTTGTCAGAAGTAAGTTGGCCGCAGTGTTATCACTCATGG
TTATGGCAGCACTGCATAATTCTCTTACTGTCATGCCATCCGTAAGATGCTTTTCTGTGACTGGTGAGTA
CTCAACCAAGTCATTCTGAGAATAGTGTATGCGGCGACCGAGTTGCTCTTGCCCGGCGTCAATACGGGAT
AATACCGCGCCACATAGCAGAACTTTAAAAGTGCTCATCATTGGAAAACGTTCTTCGGGGCGAAAACTCT
CAAGGATCTTACCGCTGTTGAGATCCAGTTCGATGTAACCCACTCGTGCACCCAACTGATCTTCAGCATC
TTTTACTTTCACCAGCGTTTCTGGGTGAGCAAAAACAGGAAGGCAAAATGCCGCAAAAAAGGGAATAAGG
GCGACACGGAAATGTTGAATACTCATACTCTTCCTTTTTCAATATTATTGAAGCATTTATCAGGGTTATT
GTCTCATGAGCGGATACATATTTGAATGTATTTAGAAAAATAAACAAATAGGGGTTCCGCGCACATTTCC
CCGAAAAGTGCCACCTG
